Addgene plasmid #185217: pST_pvLEA22mer_mutant_14 (pBS0709)
Purpose: For the mammalian expression of the sleeping chironomid protein pvLEA22mer_mutant_14. This is one of the bottom performing targets in our apoptosis assay (it induced apoptosis).
Depositing lab: Pamela Silver. Depositing organization: Harvard Medical School. Publication: Natural and Designed Proteins Inspired by Extremotolerant Organisms Can Form Condensates and Attenuate Apoptosis in Human Cells. Veling MT, Nguyen DT, Thadani NN, Oster ME, Rollins NJ, Brock KP, Bethel NP, Lim S, Baker D, Way JC, Marks DS, Chang RL, Silver PA. ACS Synth Biol. 2022 Mar 18;11(3):1292-1302. doi: 10.1021/acssynbio.1c00572. Epub 2022 Feb 18. PubMed 35176859.
Backbone
  Vector backbone: YK 02
  Vector type: Mammalian Expression
Growth in bacteria
  Bacterial resistance: Ampicillin, 100 μg/mL
  Growth temperature: 37°C
  Growth strain: DH5alpha
  Copy number: High Copy
Gene/Insert
  Gene/Insert name: pvLEA22mer_mutant_14
  Species: P. vanderplanki
  Insert size (bp): 372
  Cloning method: Gibson Cloning
Terms and licenses: Academic/Nonprofit Terms; Industry Terms: Not Available to Industry
Depositor comments: This is one of the bottom performing targets in our apoptosis assay (it induced apoptosis). See supplemental table 2 in our paper to see its performance in our assay. The negative control for this assay is pSecTag2 B which can be obtained from Thermo here https://www.thermofisher.com/order/catalog/product/V90020
How to cite: pST_pvLEA22mer_mutant_14 (pBS0709) was a gift from Pamela Silver (Addgene plasmid # 185217 ; http://n2t.net/addgene:185217 ; RRID:Addgene_185217)
