[The description below was written by a language model from this plasmid's Addgene catalogue record and pLannotate feature annotations shown in this document.]
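Description:
pST_pvLEA22mer_mutant_14 (pBS0709) is a 5,282 nt mammalian expression plasmid built on a backbone recorded as YK 02. It carries a 372 bp insert encoding pvLEA22mer_mutant_14, a variant of a protein sequence from the sleeping chironomid Polypedilum vanderplanki, introduced by Gibson cloning. In E. coli the plasmid is maintained at high copy through a ColE1/pUC-type origin and selected with ampicillin via the β-lactamase gene and its native promoter. An f1 origin is also present, along with small lac promoter/operator, CAP-site and lacI remnants and a bom fragment that are backbone residue rather than functional parts of the design.

The expression cassette consists of the human CMV immediate early enhancer and promoter, followed by a T7 promoter and, further downstream, the bovine growth hormone polyadenylation signal. The feature table does not annotate the insert itself, but the unannotated gap between the T7 promoter and the bGH poly(A) signal is the likely location of the coding sequence. Any tags or signal peptides fused to it are not stated in the record. The short hits called as a truncated HIV-1 LTR and a second SV40 promoter fragment are probably incidental matches. A second cassette places the Sh ble gene under tandem SV40 early and EM7 promoters with an SV40 poly(A) signal, which would allow Zeocin selection in mammalian cells or bacteria.

The construct was made for transient expression in human cells as part of a screen testing whether natural and designed proteins inspired by extremotolerant organisms attenuate apoptosis. This mutant was among the worst performers and induced apoptosis rather than suppressing it, so it serves as a contrasting example in that assay. The depositor names pSecTag2 B as the negative control.
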