Features (pLannotate 1.2.2; 20 found; start..end, strand, type, name):
     26..78      -  misc_feature   bom (fragment): basis of mobility region from pBR322
    233..612     +  enhancer       CMV enhancer: human cytomegalovirus immediate early enhancer
    613..816     +  promoter       CMV promoter: human cytomegalovirus (CMV) immediate early promoter
    812..845     +  LTR            5' LTR (truncated) (fragment): truncated 5' long terminal repeat (LTR) from HIV-1
    861..879     +  promoter       T7 promoter: promoter for bacteriophage T7 RNA polymerase
   1294..1518    +  polyA_signal   bGH poly(A) signal: bovine growth hormone polyadenylation signal
   1522..1543    +  promoter       SV40 promoter (fragment): SV40 enhancer and early promoter
   1564..1992    +  rep_origin     f1 ori (sequence partly withheld): f1 bacteriophage origin of replication; arrow indicates direction of (+) strand synthesis
   2006..2335    +  promoter       SV40 promoter: SV40 enhancer and early promoter
   2383..2430    +  promoter       EM7 promoter: synthetic bacterial promoter&nbsp
   2449..2823    +  CDS            BleoR: antibiotic-binding protein; Sh ble from Streptoalloteichus hindustanus; confers resistance to bleomycin, phleomycin, and Zeocin™
   2833..2958    +  CDS            ble (fragment): BLE_KLEPN - Experimental evidence at protein level: Swiss-Prot protein existence level 1. Binding protein with a strong affinity to the bleomycin family of antibiotics. Binds to CL990; an antimitotic-antibiotic compound. From Klebsiella pneumoniae.
   2953..3074    +  polyA_signal   SV40 poly(A) signal: SV40 polyadenylation signal
   3147..3163    -  protein_bind   lac operator: The lac repressor binds to the lac operator to inhibit transcription in E. coli. This inhibition can be relieved by adding lactose or isopropyl-β-D-thiogalactopyranoside (IPTG). lac repressor encoded by lacI
   3171..3201    -  promoter       lac promoter: promoter for the E. coli lac operon
   3216..3237    -  protein_bind   CAP binding site: CAP binding activates transcription in the presence of cAMP. E. coli catabolite activator protein
   3250..3342    -  CDS            lacI (fragment): lac repressor; lacI; The lac repressor binds to the lac operator to inhibit transcription in E. coli. This inhibition can be relieved by adding lactose or isopropyl-β-D-thiogalactopyranoside (IPTG).
   3525..4113    -  rep_origin     ori: high-copy-number ColE1/pMB1/pBR322/pUC origin of replication
   4284..5144    -  CDS            AmpR: β-lactamase; bla; confers resistance to ampicillin, carbenicillin, and related antibiotics
   5145..5249    -  promoter       AmpR promoter: bla
>Addgene plasmid #185217 | pST_pvLEA22mer_mutant_14 (pBS0709) | addgene full sequence | sequence record 366848 | Addgene NGS Result
CGGATCGGGAGATCTCCCGATCCCCTATGGTGCACTCTCAGTACAATCTGCTCTGATGCCGCATAGTTAA
GCCAGTATCTGCTCCCTGCTTGTGTGTTGGAGGTCGCTGAGTAGTGCGCGAGCAAAATTTAAGCTACAAC
AAGGCAAGGCTTGACCGACAATTGCATGAAGAATCTGCTTAGGGTTAGGCGTTTTGCGCTGCTTCGCGAT
GTACGGGCCAGATATACGCGTTGACATTGATTATTGACTAGTTATTAATAGTAATCAATTACGGGGTCAT
TAGTTCATAGCCCATATATGGAGTTCCGCGTTACATAACTTACGGTAAATGGCCCGCCTGGCTGACCGCC
CAACGACCCCCGCCCATTGACGTCAATAATGACGTATGTTCCCATAGTAACGCCAATAGGGACTTTCCAT
TGACGTCAATGGGTGGAGTATTTACGGTAAACTGCCCACTTGGCAGTACATCAAGTGTATCATATGCCAA
GTACGCCCCCTATTGACGTCAATGACGGTAAATGGCCCGCCTGGCATTATGCCCAGTACATGACCTTATG
GGACTTTCCTACTTGGCAGTACATCTACGTATTAGTCATCGCTATTACCATGGTGATGCGGTTTTGGCAG
TACATCAATGGGCGTGGATAGCGGTTTGACTCACGGGGATTTCCAAGTCTCCACCCCATTGACGTCAATG
GGAGTTTGTTTTGGCACCAAAATCAACGGGACTTTCCAAAATGTCGTAACAACTCCGCCCCATTGACGCA
AATGGGCGGTAGGCGTGTACGGTGGGAGGTCTATATAAGCAGAGCTCTCTGGCTAACTAGAGAACCCACT
GCTTACTGGCTTATCGAAATTAATACGACTCACTATAGGGAGACCCAAGCTGGCTAGCCACCATGGCCAA
GGACGGAACCAAGAGGAAGGCAGGAGAGGCAAAGGACGGCACCAAGAGGAAAGCCGGGGAGTGATGAATT
GCCAATTGAAATTTGACGGCCTATGTCACTGAAACTATCCAAACACCCCATGTCGATACTGAACGTATCG
ACGCATACCTCCTTCCTTGAAAACGCACAATCATACAACTGGGCACATAATGCGTACGCCCATCTAGTAC
ACCCATCTCTGTAGGTCCAGTTCAAGAGCTGGAAGAGCACCCTCCACTTAGACGTGCCGTAAGATAGAGG
TTAGTGAGAATAGCCATCCAATATGAGCGTTGATAGCTAGACGAGGATAAGGCAGTGATAGAAGGGGCAC
CAAGCTTCATTCGCACCCGCTGATCAGCCTCGACTGTGCCTTCTAGTTGCCAGCCATCTGTTGTTTGCCC
CTCCCCCGTGCCTTCCTTGACCCTGGAAGGTGCCACTCCCACTGTCCTTTCCTAATAAAATGAGGAAATT
GCATCGCATTGTCTGAGTAGGTGTCATTCTATTCTGGGGGGTGGGGTGGGGCAGGACAGCAAGGGGGAGG
ATTGGGAAGACAATAGCAGGCATGCTGGGGATGCGGTGGGCTCTATGGCTTCTGAGGCGGAAAGAACCAG
CTGGGGCTCTAGGGGGTATCCCC
[124 nt withheld, positions 1564-1687]
C
[91 nt withheld, positions 1689-1779]
A
[49 nt withheld, positions 1781-1829]
CCTTTGACGTTGGAGTCCACGTTCTTT
[37 nt withheld, positions 1857-1893]
ACCCTATCTCGGTCTATTCTTTTGATTTATAAGGGATTTTGCCGATTTCGGCCTATTGGTTAAAAAATGA
GCTGATTTAACAAAAATTTAACGCGAATTAATTCTGTGGAATGTGTGTCAGTTAGGGTGTGGAAAGTCCC
CAGGCTCCCCAGCAGGCAGAAGTATGCAAAGCATGCATCTCAATTAGTCAGCAACCAGGTGTGGAAAGTC
CCCAGGCTCCCCAGCAGGCAGAAGTATGCAAAGCATGCATCTCAATTAGTCAGCAACCATAGTCCCGCCC
CTAACTCCGCCCATCCCGCCCCTAACTCCGCCCAGTTCCGCCCATTCTCCGCCCCATGGCTGACTAATTT
TTTTTATTTATGCAGAGGCCGAGGCCGCCTCTGCCTCTGAGCTATTCCAGAAGTAGTGAGGAGGCTTTTT
TGGAGGCCTAGGCTTTTGCAAAAAGCTCCCGGGAGCTTGTATATCCATTTTCGGATCTGATCAGCACGTG
TTGACAATTAATCATCGGCATAGTATATCGGCATAGTATAATACGACAAGGTGAGGAACTAAACCATGGC
CAAGTTGACCAGTGCCGTTCCGGTGCTCACCGCGCGCGACGTCGCCGGAGCGGTCGAGTTCTGGACCGAC
CGGCTCGGGTTCTCCCGGGACTTCGTGGAGGACGACTTCGCCGGTGTGGTCCGGGACGACGTGACCCTGT
TCATCAGCGCGGTCCAGGACCAGGTGGTGCCGGACAACACCCTGGCCTGGGTGTGGGTGCGCGGCCTGGA
CGAGCTGTACGCCGAGTGGTCGGAGGTCGTGTCCACGAACTTCCGGGACGCCTCCGGGCCGGCCATGACC
GAGATCGGCGAGCAGCCGTGGGGGCGGGAGTTCGCCCTGCGCGACCCGGCCGGCAACTGCGTGCACTTCG
TGGCCGAGGAGCAGGACTGACACGTGCTACGAGATTTCGATTCCACCGCCGCCTTCTATGAAAGGTTGGG
CTTCGGAATCGTTTTCCGGGACGCCGGCTGGATGATCCTCCAGCGCGGGGATCTCATGCTGGAGTTCTTC
GCCCACCCCAACTTGTTTATTGCAGCTTATAATGGTTACAAATAAAGCAATAGCATCACAAATTTCACAA
ATAAAGCATTTTTTTCACTGCATTCTAGTTGTGGTTTGTCCAAACTCATCAATGTATCTTATCATGTCTG
TATACCGTCGACCTCTAGCTAGAGCTTGGCGTAATCATGGTCATAGCTGTTTCCTGTGTGAAATTGTTAT
CCGCTCACAATTCCACACAACATACGAGCCGGAAGCATAAAGTGTAAAGCCTGGGGTGCCTAATGAGTGA
GCTAACTTACATTAATTGCGTTGCGCTCACTGCCCGCTTTCCAGTCGGGAAACCTGTCGTGCCAGCTGCA
TTAATGAATCGGCCAACGCGCGGGGAGAGGCGGTTTGCGTATTGGGCGCTCTTCCGCTTCCTCGCTCACT
GACTCGCTGCGCTCGGTCGTTCGGCTGCGGCGAGCGGTATCAGCTCACTCAAAGGCGGTAATACGGTTAT
CCACAGAATCAGGGGATAACGCAGGAAAGAACATGTGAGCAAAAGGCCAGCAAAAGGCCAGGAACCGTAA
AAAGGCCGCGTTGCTGGCGTTTTTCCATAGGCTCCGCCCCCCTGACGAGCATCACAAAAATCGACGCTCA
AGTCAGAGGTGGCGAAACCCGACAGGACTATAAAGATACCAGGCGTTTCCCCCTGGAAGCTCCCTCGTGC
GCTCTCCTGTTCCGACCCTGCCGCTTACCGGATACCTGTCCGCCTTTCTCCCTTCGGGAAGCGTGGCGCT
TTCTCATAGCTCACGCTGTAGGTATCTCAGTTCGGTGTAGGTCGTTCGCTCCAAGCTGGGCTGTGTGCAC
GAACCCCCCGTTCAGCCCGACCGCTGCGCCTTATCCGGTAACTATCGTCTTGAGTCCAACCCGGTAAGAC
ACGACTTATCGCCACTGGCAGCAGCCACTGGTAACAGGATTAGCAGAGCGAGGTATGTAGGCGGTGCTAC
AGAGTTCTTGAAGTGGTGGCCTAACTACGGCTACACTAGAAGAACAGTATTTGGTATCTGCGCTCTGCTG
AAGCCAGTTACCTTCGGAAAAAGAGTTGGTAGCTCTTGATCCGGCAAACAAACCACCGCTGGTAGCGGTG
GTTTTTTTGTTTGCAAGCAGCAGATTACGCGCAGAAAAAAAGGATCTCAAGAAGATCCTTTGATCTTTTC
TACGGGGTCTGACGCTCAGTGGAACGAAAACTCACGTTAAGGGATTTTGGTCATGAGATTATCAAAAAGG
ATCTTCACCTAGATCCTTTTAAATTAAAAATGAAGTTTTAAATCAATCTAAAGTATATATGAGTAAACTT
GGTCTGACAGTTACCAATGCTTAATCAGTGAGGCACCTATCTCAGCGATCTGTCTATTTCGTTCATCCAT
AGTTGCCTGACTCCCCGTCGTGTAGATAACTACGATACGGGAGGGCTTACCATCTGGCCCCAGTGCTGCA
ATGATACCGCGAGACCCACGCTCACCGGCTCCAGATTTATCAGCAATAAACCAGCCAGCCGGAAGGGCCG
AGCGCAGAAGTGGTCCTGCAACTTTATCCGCCTCCATCCAGTCTATTAATTGTTGCCGGGAAGCTAGAGT
AAGTAGTTCGCCAGTTAATAGTTTGCGCAACGTTGTTGCCATTGCTACAGGCATCGTGGTGTCACGCTCG
TCGTTTGGTATGGCTTCATTCAGCTCCGGTTCCCAACGATCAAGGCGAGTTACATGATCCCCCATGTTGT
GCAAAAAAGCGGTTAGCTCCTTCGGTCCTCCGATCGTTGTCAGAAGTAAGTTGGCCGCAGTGTTATCACT
CATGGTTATGGCAGCACTGCATAATTCTCTTACTGTCATGCCATCCGTAAGATGCTTTTCTGTGACTGGT
GAGTACTCAACCAAGTCATTCTGAGAATAGTGTATGCGGCGACCGAGTTGCTCTTGCCCGGCGTCAATAC
GGGATAATACCGCGCCACATAGCAGAACTTTAAAAGTGCTCATCATTGGAAAACGTTCTTCGGGGCGAAA
ACTCTCAAGGATCTTACCGCTGTTGAGATCCAGTTCGATGTAACCCACTCGTGCACCCAACTGATCTTCA
GCATCTTTTACTTTCACCAGCGTTTCTGGGTGAGCAAAAACAGGAAGGCAAAATGCCGCAAAAAAGGGAA
TAAGGGCGACACGGAAATGTTGAATACTCATACTCTTCCTTTTTCAATATTATTGAAGCATTTATCAGGG
TTATTGTCTCATGAGCGGATACATATTTGAATGTATTTAGAAAAATAAACAAATAGGGGTTCCGCGCACA
TTTCCCCGAAAAGTGCCACCTGACGTCGA
